Addgene plasmid #46793: pHAGE PGK-GFP-IRES-LUC-W
Purpose: 2nd generation lentiviral vector
Depositing lab: Darrell Kotton. Depositing organization: Boston University Medical Campus. Publication: Amelioration of emphysema in mice through lentiviral transduction of long-lived pulmonary alveolar macrophages. Wilson AA, Murphy GJ, Hamakawa H, Kwok LW, Srinivasan S, Hovav AH, Mulligan RC, Amar S, Suki B, Kotton DN. J Clin Invest. 2010 Jan . 120(1):379-89. 10.1172/JCI36666 PubMed 20038801.
Backbone
  Vector backbone: pHAGE
  Backbone manufacturer: Richard Mulligan
  Backbone size w/o insert (bp): 4874
  Total vector size (bp): 9272
  Vector type: Lentiviral
Growth in bacteria
  Bacterial resistance: Ampicillin, 100 μg/mL
  Growth temperature: 37°C
  Growth strain: NEB Stable
  Copy number: High Copy
Gene/Insert 1
  Gene/Insert name: PGK (alt name: PGK promoter)
  Species: H. sapiens (human)
  Insert size (bp): 465
Gene/Insert 2
  Gene/Insert name: eGFP
  Insert size (bp): 720
  Entrez Gene: eGFP (a.k.a. pPRS3a_01)
Gene/Insert 3
  Gene/Insert name: IRES (alt name: Internal ribosomal entry site)
  Insert size (bp): 578
Gene/Insert 4
  Gene/Insert name: Luciferase
  Insert size (bp): 1653
Terms and licenses: Academic/Nonprofit Terms; Industry Terms: Not Available to Industry
How to cite: pHAGE PGK-GFP-IRES-LUC-W was a gift from Darrell Kotton (Addgene plasmid # 46793 ; http://n2t.net/addgene:46793 ; RRID:Addgene_46793)
