[The description below was written by a language model from this plasmid's Addgene catalogue record.]
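Description:
pHAGE PGK-GFP-IRES-LUC-W is a lentiviral transfer vector built on the pHAGE backbone and catalogued as a second-generation lentiviral construct, with a total size of about 9.3 kb. It is propagated in bacteria as a high-copy plasmid under ampicillin selection. A recombination-deficient strain is listed for growth, which is common practice for lentiviral plasmids because their repeated LTR sequences can be unstable. The record provides no feature table, so the origin of replication, LTR configuration, packaging signal and other viral elements are not itemised. As with lentiviral transfer vectors generally, it would need to be supplied with packaging and envelope functions in trans to produce transducing particles.

The payload is a bicistronic dual-reporter cassette. A human PGK promoter of roughly 465 bp, a constitutive, moderate-strength housekeeping promoter active in many mammalian cell types, drives a single transcript encoding eGFP followed by an internal ribosomal entry site and a luciferase open reading frame of about 1.65 kb. The IRES allows cap-independent translation of the downstream luciferase, so both reporters are made from the same mRNA in transduced cells. The type of IRES and the species origin of the luciferase are not stated. The "W" in the name probably denotes a WPRE post-transcriptional enhancer, though the record does not confirm this.

Pairing a fluorescent reporter with a bioluminescent one lets transduced cells be identified or sorted by fluorescence and also tracked quantitatively by luminescence. The associated publication concerns lentiviral transduction of long-lived pulmonary alveolar macrophages in mice, consistent with use of this vector to monitor transduction and persistence of transgene expression in vivo.
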