>Addgene plasmid #46793 | pHAGE PGK-GFP-IRES-LUC-W | addgene partial sequence | sequence record 76853 | mPGK_F_primer
CTCTTCCTCATCTCCGGGCCTTTCGACCTGCGGCCGCCATGGTGAGCAAGGGCGAGGAGCTGTTCACCGG
GGTGGTGCCCATCCTGGTCGAGCTGGACGGCGACGTAAACGGCCACAAGTTCAGCGTGTCCGGCGAGGGC
GAGGGCGATGCCACCTACGGCAAGCTGACCCTGAAGTTCATCTGCACCACCGGCAAGCTGCCCGTGCCCT
GGCCCACCCTCGTGACCACCCTGACCTACGGCGTGCAGTGCTTCAGCCGCTACCCCGACCACATGAAGCA
GCACGACTTCTTCAAGTCCGCCATGCCCGAAGGCTACGTCCAGGAGCGCACCATCTTCTTCAAGGACGAC
GGCAACTACAAGACCCGCGCCGAGGTGAAGTTCGAGGGCGACACCCTGGTGAACCGCATCGAGCTGAAGG
GCATCGACTTCAAGGAGGACGGCAACATCCTGGGGCACAAGCTGGAGTACAACTACAACAGCCACAACGT
CTATATCATGGCCGACAAGCAGAAGAACGGCATCAAGGTGAACTTCAAGATCCGCCACAACATCGAGGAC
GGCAGCGTGCAGCTCGCCGACCACTACCAGCAGAACACCCCCATCGGCGACGGCCCCGTGCTGCTGCCCG
ACAACCACTACCTGAGCACCCAGTCCGCCCTGAGCAAAGACCCCAACGAGAAGCGCGATCACATGGTCCT
GCTGGAGTTCGTGACCGCCGCCGGGATCACTCTCGGCATGGACGAGCTGTACAAGTAAGGATCCCTCCCC
CCCCCCTAACGTTACTGGCCGAAGCCGCTTGGAATAAGGCCGGTGTGCGTTTGTCTATATGTTATTTTCC
ACCATATTGCCGTCTTTTGGCAATGTGAGGGCCCGGAAACCTGGCCCTGTCTTCTTGAC
