>Addgene plasmid #46793 | pHAGE PGK-GFP-IRES-LUC-W | addgene partial sequence | sequence record 77804 | WPRE-R 5'-CATAGCGTAAAAGGAGCAACA-3'
GGATCTATCGATTTACACGGCGATCTTTCCGCCCTTCTTGGCCTTTATGAGGATCTCTCTGATTTTTCTT
GCGTCGAGTTTTCCGGTAAGACCTTTCGGTACTTCGTCCACAAACACAACTCCTCCGCGCAACTTTTTCG
CGGTTGTTACTTGACTGGCGACGTAATCCACGATCTCTTTTTCCGTCATCGTCTTTCCGTGCTCCAAAAC
AACAACGGCGGCGGGAAGTTCACCGGCGTCATCGTCGGGAAGACCTGCGACACCTGCGTCGAAGATGTTG
GGGTGTTGGAGCAAGATGGATTCCAATTCAGCGGGAGCCACCTGATAGCCTTTGTACTTAATCAGAGACT
TCAGGCGGTCAACGATGAAGAAGTGTTCGTCTTCGTCCCAGTAAGCTATGTCTCCAGAATGTAGCCATCC
ATCCTTGTCAATCAAGGCGTTGGTCGCTTCCGGATTGTTTACATAACCGGACATAATCATAGGACCTCTC
ACACACAGTTCGCCTCTTTGATTAACGCCCAGCGTTTTCCCGGTATCCAGATCCACAACCTTCGCTTCAA
AAAATGGAACAACTTTACCGACCGCGCCCGGTTTATCATCCCCCTCGGGTGTAATCAGAATAGCTGATGT
AGTCTCAGTGAGCCCATATCCTTGCCTGATACCTGGCAGATGGAACCTCTTGGCAACCGCTTCCCCGACT
TCCTTAGAGAGGGGAGCGCCACCAGAAGCAATTTCGTGTAAATTAGATAAATCGTATTTGTCAATCAGAG
TGCTTTTGGCGAAGAAGGAGAATAGGGTTGGCACCAGCAGCGCACTTTGAATCTTGTAATCCTGAAGGCT
CCTCAGAAACAGCTCTTCTTCAAATCTATACATTAAGACGACTCGAAATCCACATATCAAATATCC
