LOCUS       Exported 9272 bp ds-DNA circular SYN 12-MAY-2021
DEFINITION  2nd generation lentiviral vector.
ACCESSION   .
VERSION     .
KEYWORDS    pHAGE PGK-GFP-IRES-LUC-W
SOURCE      synthetic DNA construct
  ORGANISM  synthetic DNA construct
REFERENCE   1 (bases 1 to 9272)
  AUTHORS   Wilson AA, Murphy GJ, Hamakawa H, Kwok LW, Srinivasan S, Hovav AH,
            Mulligan RC, Amar S, Suki B, Kotton DN
  TITLE     Amelioration of emphysema in mice through lentiviral transduction of
            long-lived pulmonary alveolar macrophages.
  JOURNAL   J Clin Invest. 2010 Jan . 120(1):379-89.
  PUBMED    20038801
REFERENCE   2 (bases 1 to 9272)
  AUTHORS   .
  TITLE     Direct Submission
  JOURNAL   Exported May 12, 2021 from SnapGene Server 1.1.58
            http://www.snapgene.com
FEATURES             Location/Qualifiers
     source          1..9272
                     /organism="synthetic DNA construct"
                     /mol_type="other DNA"
     LTR             1..634
                     /label=3' LTR
                     /note="3' long terminal repeat (LTR) from HIV-1"
     misc_feature    681..806
                     /label=HIV-1 Psi
                     /note="packaging signal of human immunodeficiency virus
                     type 1"
     misc_feature    1303..1536
                     /label=RRE
                     /note="The Rev response element (RRE) of HIV-1 allows for
                     Rev-dependent mRNA export from the nucleus to the
                     cytoplasm."
     CDS             1721..1765
                     /codon_start=1
                     /product="antigenic peptide corresponding to amino acids
                     655 to 669 of the HIV envelope protein gp41 (Lutje Hulsik
                     et al., 2013)"
                     /label=gp41 peptide
                     /note="recognized by the 2H10 single-chain llama nanobody"
                     /translation="KNEQELLELDKWASL"
     misc_feature    2058..2175
                     /label=cPPT/CTS
                     /note="central polypurine tract and central termination
                     sequence of HIV-1"
     primer_bind     complement(2261..2284)
                     /label=MSCV-rev
                     /note="Murine stem cell virus, reverse primer"
     primer_bind     2611..2630
                     /label=mPGK-F
                     /note="Mouse PGK promoter, forward primer"
     regulatory      2686..2695
                     /regulatory_class="other"
                     /note="vertebrate consensus sequence for strong initiation
                     of translation (Kozak, 1987)"
     CDS             2692..3411
                     /codon_start=1
                     /product="the original enhanced GFP (Yang et al., 1996)"
                     /label=EGFP
                     /note="mammalian codon-optimized"
                     /translation="MVSKGEELFTGVVPILVELDGDVNGHKFSVSGEGEGDATYGKLTL
                     KFICTTGKLPVPWPTLVTTLTYGVQCFSRYPDHMKQHDFFKSAMPEGYVQERTIFFKDD
                     GNYKTRAEVKFEGDTLVNRIELKGIDFKEDGNILGHKLEYNYNSHNVYIMADKQKNGIK
                     VNFKIRHNIEDGSVQLADHYQQNTPIGDGPVLLPDNHYLSTQSALSKDPNEKRDHMVLL
                     EFVTAAGITLGMDELYK"
     CDS             2692..3408
                     /codon_start=1
                     /product="enhanced GFP"
                     /label=EGFP
                     /translation="MVSKGEELFTGVVPILVELDGDVNGHKFSVSGEGEGDATYGKLTL
                     KFICTTGKLPVPWPTLVTTLTYGVQCFSRYPDHMKQHDFFKSAMPEGYVQERTIFFKDD
                     GNYKTRAEVKFEGDTLVNRIELKGIDFKEDGNILGHKLEYNYNSHNVYIMADKQKNGIK
                     VNFKIRHNIEDGSVQLADHYQQNTPIGDGPVLLPDNHYLSTQSALSKDPNEKRDHMVLL
                     EFVTAAGITLGMDELYK"
     primer_bind     complement(2737..2758)
                     /label=EGFP-N
                     /note="EGFP, reverse primer"
     primer_bind     complement(2998..3017)
                     /label=EXFP-R
                     /note="For distinguishing EGFP variants, reverse primer"
     primer_bind     3345..3366
                     /label=EGFP-C
                     /note="EGFP, forward primer"
     misc_feature    3415..3982
                     /label=IRES
                     /note="internal ribosome entry site (IRES) of the
                     encephalomyocarditis virus (EMCV)"
     misc_feature    3432..3984
                     /label=IRES
                     /note="internal ribosome entry site (IRES) of the
                     encephalomyocarditis virus (EMCV)"
     primer_bind     complement(3576..3593)
                     /label=IRES reverse
                     /note="IRES internal ribosome entry site, reverse primer.
                     Also called pCDH-rev"
     primer_bind     3803..3822
                     /label=IRES-F
                     /note="IRES internal ribosome entry site, forward primer"
     CDS             3996..5648
                     /codon_start=1
                     /gene="luc+"
                     /product="firefly luciferase"
                     /label=luciferase
                     /note="enhanced luc+ version of the luciferase gene"
                     /translation="MEDAKNIKKGPAPFYPLEDGTAGEQLHKAMKRYALVPGTIAFTDA
                     HIEVDITYAEYFEMSVRLAEAMKRYGLNTNHRIVVCSENSLQFFMPVLGALFIGVAVAP
                     ANDIYNERELLNSMGISQPTVVFVSKKGLQKILNVQKKLPIIQKIIIMDSKTDYQGFQS
                     MYTFVTSHLPPGFNEYDFVPESFDRDKTIALIMNSSGSTGLPKGVALPHRTACVRFSHA
                     RDPIFGNQIIPDTAILSVVPFHHGFGMFTTLGYLICGFRVVLMYRFEEELFLRSLQDYK
                     IQSALLVPTLFSFFAKSTLIDKYDLSNLHEIASGGAPLSKEVGEAVAKRFHLPGIRQGY
                     GLTETTSAILITPEGDDKPGAVGKVVPFFEAKVVDLDTGKTLGVNQRGELCVRGPMIMS
                     GYVNNPEATNALIDKDGWLHSGDIAYWDEDEHFFIVDRLKSLIKYKGYQVAPAELESIL
                     LQHPNIFDAGVAGLPDDDAGELPAAVVVLEHGKTMTEKEIVDYVASQVTTAKKLRGGVV
                     FVDEVPKGLTGKLDARKIREILIKAKKGGKIAV"
     primer_bind     complement(4062..4080)
                     /label=LucNrev
                     /note="Firefly luciferase, reverse primer"
     misc_feature    5662..6250
                     /label=WPRE
                     /note="woodchuck hepatitis virus posttranscriptional
                     regulatory element"
     primer_bind     complement(5715..5735)
                     /label=WPRE-R
                     /note="WPRE, reverse primer"
     CDS             complement(6133..6144)
                     /codon_start=1
                     /product="Factor Xa recognition and cleavage site"
                     /label=Factor Xa site
                     /translation="IEGR"
     LTR             6325..6558
                     /label=3' LTR (Delta-U3)
                     /note="self-inactivating 3' long terminal repeat (LTR) from
                     HIV-1"
     primer_bind     complement(6677..6695)
                     /label=pBRforEco
                     /note="pBR322 vectors, upsteam of EcoRI site, forward
                     primer"
     promoter        6763..6867
                     /gene="bla"
                     /label=AmpR promoter
     CDS             6868..7728
                     /codon_start=1
                     /gene="bla"
                     /product="beta-lactamase"
                     /label=AmpR
                     /note="confers resistance to ampicillin, carbenicillin, and
                     related antibiotics"
                     /translation="MSIQHFRVALIPFFAAFCLPVFAHPETLVKVKDAEDQLGARVGYI
                     ELDLNSGKILESFRPEERFPMMSTFKVLLCGAVLSRVDAGQEQLGRRIHYSQNDLVEYS
                     PVTEKHLTDGMTVRELCSAAITMSDNTAANLLLTTIGGPKELTAFLHNMGDHVTRLDRW
                     EPELNEAIPNDERDTTMPVAMATTLRKLLTGELLTLASRQQLIDWMEADKVAGPLLRSA
                     LPAGWFIADKSGAGERGSRGIIAALGPDGKPSRIVVIYTTGSQATMDERNRQIAEIGAS
                     LIKHW"
     primer_bind     complement(7086..7105)
                     /label=Amp-R
                     /note="Ampicillin resistance gene, reverse primer"
     rep_origin      7899..8487
                     /direction=RIGHT
                     /label=ori
                     /note="high-copy-number ColE1/pMB1/pBR322/pUC origin of
                     replication"
     primer_bind     8388..8407
                     /label=pBR322ori-F
                     /note="pBR322 origin, forward primer"
     primer_bind     8641..8658
                     /label=L4440
                     /note="L4440 vector, forward primer"
     primer_bind     8750..8769
                     /label=SV40pro-F
                     /note="SV40 promoter/origin, forward primer"
     protein_bind    8898..8919
                     /label=CAP binding site
                     /bound_moiety="E. coli catabolite activator protein"
                     /note="CAP binding activates transcription in the presence
                     of cAMP."
     promoter        8934..8964
                     /label=lac promoter
                     /note="promoter for the E. coli lac operon"
     protein_bind    8972..8988
                     /label=lac operator
                     /bound_moiety="lac repressor encoded by lacI"
                     /note="The lac repressor binds to the lac operator to
                     inhibit transcription in E. coli. This inhibition can be
                     relieved by adding lactose or
                     isopropyl-beta-D-thiogalactopyranoside (IPTG)."
     primer_bind     8977..8999
                     /label=M13/pUC Reverse
                     /note="In lacZ gene"
     primer_bind     8996..9012
                     /label=M13 rev
                     /note="common sequencing primer, one of multiple similar
                     variants"
     primer_bind     8996..9012
                     /label=M13 Reverse
                     /note="In lacZ gene. Also called M13-rev"
     primer_bind     9062..9081
                     /label=EBV-rev
                     /note="SV40 polyA terminator, reverse primer"
ORIGIN
        1 tggaagggct aattcactcc caaagaagac aagatatcct tgatctgtgg atctaccaca
       61 cacaaggcta cttccctgat tagcagaact acacaccagg gccaggggtc agatatccac
      121 tgacctttgg atggtgctac aagctagtac cagttgagcc agataaggta gaagaggcca
      181 ataaaggaga gaacaccagc ttgttacacc ctgtgagcct gcatgggatg gatgacccgg
      241 agagagaagt gttagagtgg aggtttgaca gccgcctagc atttcatcac gtggcccgag
      301 agctgcatcc ggagtacttc aagaactgct gatatcgagc ttgctacaag ggactttccg
      361 ctggggactt tccagggagg cgtggcctgg gcgggactgg ggagtggcga gccctcagat
      421 cctgcatata agcagctgct ttttgcctgt actgggtctc tctggttaga ccagatctga
      481 gcctgggagc tctctggcta actagggaac ccactgctta agcctcaata aagcttgcct
      541 tgagtgcttc aagtagtgtg tgcccgtctg ttgtgtgact ctggtaacta gagatccctc
      601 agaccctttt agtcagtgtg gaaaatctct agcagtggcg cccgaacagg gacttgaaag
      661 cgaaagggaa accagaggag ctctctcgac gcaggactcg gcttgctgaa gcgcgcacgg
      721 caagaggcga ggggcggcga ctggtgagta cgccaaaaat tttgactagc ggaggctaga
      781 aggagagaga tgggtgcgag agcgtcagta ttaagcgggg gagaattaga tcgcgatggg
      841 aaaaaattcg gttaaggcca gggggaaaga aaaaatataa attaaaacat atagtatggg
      901 caagcaggga gctagaacga ttcgcagtta atcctggcct gttagaaaca tcagaaggct
      961 gtagacaaat actgggacag ctacaaccat cccttcagac aggatcagaa gaacttagat
     1021 cattatataa tacagtagca accctctatt gtgtgcatca aaggatagag ataaaagaca
     1081 ccaaggaagc tttagacaag atagaggaag agcaaaacaa aagtaagacc accgcacagc
     1141 aagcggccgg ccgctgatct tcagacctgg aggaggagat atgagggaca attggagaag
     1201 tgaattatat aaatataaag tagtaaaaat tgaaccatta ggagtagcac ccaccaaggc
     1261 aaagagaaga gtggtgcaga gagaaaaaag agcagtggga ataggagctt tgttccttgg
     1321 gttcttggga gcagcaggaa gcactatggg cgcagcgtca atgacgctga cggtacaggc
     1381 cagacaatta ttgtctggta tagtgcagca gcagaacaat ttgctgaggg ctattgaggc
     1441 gcaacagcat ctgttgcaac tcacagtctg gggcatcaag cagctccagg caagaatcct
     1501 ggctgtggaa agatacctaa aggatcaaca gctcctgggg atttggggtt gctctggaaa
     1561 actcatttgc accactgctg tgccttggaa tgctagttgg agtaataaat ctctggaaca
     1621 gatttggaat cacacgacct ggatggagtg ggacagagaa attaacaatt acacaagctt
     1681 aatacactcc ttaattgaag aatcgcaaaa ccagcaagaa aagaatgaac aagaattatt
     1741 ggaattagat aaatgggcaa gtttgtggaa ttggtttaac ataacaaatt ggctgtggta
     1801 tataaaatta ttcataatga tagtaggagg cttggtaggt ttaagaatag tttttgctgt
     1861 actttctata gtgaatagag ttaggcaggg atattcacca ttatcgtttc agacccacct
     1921 cccaaccccg aggggacccg acaggcccga aggaatagaa gaagaaggtg gagagagaga
     1981 cagagacaga tccattcgat tagtgaacgg atctcgacgg tatcgccgaa ttcacaaatg
     2041 gcagtattca tccacaattt taaaagaaaa ggggggattg gggggtacag tgcaggggaa
     2101 agaatagtag acataatagc aacagacata caaactaaag aattacaaaa acaaattaca
     2161 aaaattcaaa attttcgggt ttattacagg gacagcagag atccagtttg gactagcatt
     2221 ctaccgggta ggggaggcgc ttttcccaag gcagtctgga gcatgcgctt tagcagcccc
     2281 gctgggcact tggcgctaca caagtggcct ctggcctcgc acacattcca catccaccgg
     2341 taggcgccaa ccggctccgt tctttggtgg ccccttcgcg ccaccttcta ctcctcccct
     2401 agtcaggaag ttcccccccg ccccgcagct cgcgtcgtgc aggacgtgac aaatggaagt
     2461 agcacgtctc actagtctcg tgcagatgga cagcaccgct gagcaatgga agcgggtagg
     2521 cctttggggc agcggccaat agcagctttg ctccttcgct ttctgggctc aggggcgggg
     2581 cgggcgcccg aaggtcctcc ggaggcccgg cattctgcac gcttcaaaag cgcacgtctg
     2641 ccgcgctgtt ctcctcttcc tcatctccgg gcctttcgac ctgcggccgc catggtgagc
     2701 aagggcgagg agctgttcac cggggtggtg cccatcctgg tcgagctgga cggcgacgta
     2761 aacggccaca agttcagcgt gtccggcgag ggcgagggcg atgccaccta cggcaagctg
     2821 accctgaagt tcatctgcac caccggcaag ctgcccgtgc cctggcccac cctcgtgacc
     2881 accctgacct acggcgtgca gtgcttcagc cgctaccccg accacatgaa gcagcacgac
     2941 ttcttcaagt ccgccatgcc cgaaggctac gtccaggagc gcaccatctt cttcaaggac
     3001 gacggcaact acaagacccg cgccgaggtg aagttcgagg gcgacaccct ggtgaaccgc
     3061 atcgagctga agggcatcga cttcaaggag gacggcaaca tcctggggca caagctggag
     3121 tacaactaca acagccacaa cgtctatatc atggccgaca agcagaagaa cggcatcaag
     3181 gtgaacttca agatccgcca caacatcgag gacggcagcg tgcagctcgc cgaccactac
     3241 cagcagaaca cccccatcgg cgacggcccc gtgctgctgc ccgacaacca ctacctgagc
     3301 acccagtccg ccctgagcaa agaccccaac gagaagcgcg atcacatggt cctgctggag
     3361 ttcgtgaccg ccgccgggat cactctcggc atggacgagc tgtacaagta aggatccctc
     3421 ccccccccct aacgttactg gccgaagccg cttggaataa ggccggtgtg cgtttgtcta
     3481 tatgttattt tccaccatat tgccgtcttt tggcaatgtg agggcccgga aacctggccc
     3541 tgtcttcttg acgagcattc ctaggggtct ttcccctctc gccaaaggaa tgcaaggtct
     3601 gttgaatgtc gtgaaggaag cagttcctct ggaagcttct tgaagacaaa caacgtctgt
     3661 agcgaccctt tgcaggcagc ggaacccccc acctggcgac aggtgcctct gcggccaaaa
     3721 gccacgtgta taagatacac ctgcaaaggc ggcacaaccc cagtgccacg ttgtgagttg
     3781 gatagttgtg gaaagagtca aatggctctc ctcaagcgta ttcaacaagg ggctgaagga
     3841 tgcccagaag gtaccccatt gtatgggatc tgatctgggg cctcggtgca catgctttac
     3901 atgtgtttag tcgaggttaa aaaaacgtct aggccccccg aaccacgggg acgtggtttt
     3961 cctttgaaaa acacgatgat aatatggcca cacatatgga agacgccaaa aacataaaga
     4021 aaggcccggc gccattctat ccgctggaag atggaaccgc tggagagcaa ctgcataagg
     4081 ctatgaagag atacgccctg gttcctggaa caattgcttt tacagatgca catatcgagg
     4141 tggacatcac ttacgctgag tacttcgaaa tgtccgttcg gttggcagaa gctatgaaac
     4201 gatatgggct gaatacaaat cacagaatcg tcgtatgcag tgaaaactct cttcaattct
     4261 ttatgccggt gttgggcgcg ttatttatcg gagttgcagt tgcgcccgcg aacgacattt
     4321 ataatgaacg tgaattgctc aacagtatgg gcatttcgca gcctaccgtg gtgttcgttt
     4381 ccaaaaaggg gttgcaaaaa attttgaacg tgcaaaaaaa gctcccaatc atccaaaaaa
     4441 ttattatcat ggattctaaa acggattacc agggatttca gtcgatgtac acgttcgtca
     4501 catctcatct acctcccggt tttaatgaat acgattttgt gccagagtcc ttcgataggg
     4561 acaagacaat tgcactgatc atgaactcct ctggatctac tggtctgcct aaaggtgtcg
     4621 ctctgcctca tagaactgcc tgcgtgagat tctcgcatgc cagagatcct atttttggca
     4681 atcaaatcat tccggatact gcgattttaa gtgttgttcc attccatcac ggttttggaa
     4741 tgtttactac actcggatat ttgatatgtg gatttcgagt cgtcttaatg tatagatttg
     4801 aagaagagct gtttctgagg agccttcagg attacaagat tcaaagtgcg ctgctggtgc
     4861 caaccctatt ctccttcttc gccaaaagca ctctgattga caaatacgat ttatctaatt
     4921 tacacgaaat tgcttctggt ggcgctcccc tctctaagga agtcggggaa gcggttgcca
     4981 agaggttcca tctgccaggt atcaggcaag gatatgggct cactgagact acatcagcta
     5041 ttctgattac acccgagggg gatgataaac cgggcgcggt cggtaaagtt gttccatttt
     5101 ttgaagcgaa ggttgtggat ctggataccg ggaaaacgct gggcgttaat caaagaggcg
     5161 aactgtgtgt gagaggtcct atgattatgt ccggttatgt aaacaatccg gaagcgacca
     5221 acgccttgat tgacaaggat ggatggctac attctggaga catagcttac tgggacgaag
     5281 acgaacactt cttcatcgtt gaccgcctga agtctctgat taagtacaaa ggctatcagg
     5341 tggctcccgc tgaattggaa tccatcttgc tccaacaccc caacatcttc gacgcaggtg
     5401 tcgcaggtct tcccgacgat gacgccggtg aacttcccgc cgccgttgtt gttttggagc
     5461 acggaaagac gatgacggaa aaagagatcg tggattacgt cgccagtcaa gtaacaaccg
     5521 cgaaaaagtt gcgcggagga gttgtgtttg tggacgaagt accgaaaggt cttaccggaa
     5581 aactcgacgc aagaaaaatc agagagatcc tcataaaggc caagaagggc ggaaagatcg
     5641 ccgtgtaaat cgatagatcc taatcaacct ctggattaca aaatttgtga aagattgact
     5701 ggtattctta actatgttgc tccttttacg ctatgtggat acgctgcttt aatgcctttg
     5761 tatcatgcta ttgcttcccg tatggctttc attttctcct ccttgtataa atcctggttg
     5821 ctgtctcttt atgaggagtt gtggcccgtt gtcaggcaac gtggcgtggt gtgcactgtg
     5881 tttgctgacg caacccccac tggttggggc attgccacca cctgtcagct cctttccggg
     5941 actttcgctt tccccctccc tattgccacg gcggaactca tcgccgcctg ccttgcccgc
     6001 tgctggacag gggctcggct gttgggcact gacaattccg tggtgttgtc ggggaaatca
     6061 tcgtcctttc cttggctgct cgcctgtgtt gccacctgga ttctgcgcgg gacgtccttc
     6121 tgctacgtcc cttcggccct caatccagcg gaccttcctt cccgcggcct gctgccggct
     6181 ctgcggcctc ttccgcgtct tcgccttcgc cctcagacga gtcggatctc cctttgggcc
     6241 gcctccccgc ctgagatcct ttaagaccaa tgacttacaa ggcagctgta gatcttagcc
     6301 actttttaaa agaaaagggg ggactggaag ggctaattca ctcccaacga agacaagatc
     6361 tgctttttgc ttgtactggg tctctctggt tagaccagat ctgagcctgg gagctctctg
     6421 gctaactagg gaacccactg cttaagcctc aataaagctt gccttgagtg cttcaagtag
     6481 tgtgtgcccg tctgttgtgt gactctggta actagagatc cctcagaccc ttttagtcag
     6541 tgtggaaaat ctctagcagt agtagttcat gtcatcttat tattcagtat ttataacttg
     6601 caaagaaatg aatatcagag agtgagaggc ccgggttaat taaggaaagg gctagatcat
     6661 tcttgaagac gaaagggcct cgtgatacgc ctatttttat aggttaatgt catgataata
     6721 atggtttctt agacgtcagg tggcactttt cggggaaatg tgcgcggaac ccctatttgt
     6781 ttatttttct aaatacattc aaatatgtat ccgctcatga gacaataacc ctgataaatg
     6841 cttcaataat attgaaaaag gaagagtatg agtattcaac atttccgtgt cgcccttatt
     6901 cccttttttg cggcattttg ccttcctgtt tttgctcacc cagaaacgct ggtgaaagta
     6961 aaagatgctg aagatcagtt gggtgcacga gtgggttaca tcgaactgga tctcaacagc
     7021 ggtaagatcc ttgagagttt tcgccccgaa gaacgttttc caatgatgag cacttttaaa
     7081 gttctgctat gtggcgcggt attatcccgt gttgacgccg ggcaagagca actcggtcgc
     7141 cgcatacact attctcagaa tgacttggtt gagtactcac cagtcacaga aaagcatctt
     7201 acggatggca tgacagtaag agaattatgc agtgctgcca taaccatgag tgataacact
     7261 gcggccaact tacttctgac aacgatcgga ggaccgaagg agctaaccgc ttttttgcac
     7321 aacatggggg atcatgtaac tcgccttgat cgttgggaac cggagctgaa tgaagccata
     7381 ccaaacgacg agcgtgacac cacgatgcct gtagcaatgg caacaacgtt gcgcaaacta
     7441 ttaactggcg aactacttac tctagcttcc cggcaacaat taatagactg gatggaggcg
     7501 gataaagttg caggaccact tctgcgctcg gcccttccgg ctggctggtt tattgctgat
     7561 aaatctggag ccggtgagcg tgggtctcgc ggtatcattg cagcactggg gccagatggt
     7621 aagccctccc gtatcgtagt tatctacacg acggggagtc aggcaactat ggatgaacga
     7681 aatagacaga tcgctgagat aggtgcctca ctgattaagc attggtaact gtcagaccaa
     7741 gtttactcat atatacttta gattgattta aaacttcatt tttaatttaa aaggatctag
     7801 gtgaagatcc tttttgataa tctcatgacc aaaatccctt aacgtgagtt ttcgttccac
     7861 tgagcgtcag accccgtaga aaagatcaaa ggatcttctt gagatccttt ttttctgcgc
     7921 gtaatctgct gcttgcaaac aaaaaaacca ccgctaccag cggtggtttg tttgccggat
     7981 caagagctac caactctttt tccgaaggta actggcttca gcagagcgca gataccaaat
     8041 actgttcttc tagtgtagcc gtagttaggc caccacttca agaactctgt agcaccgcct
     8101 acatacctcg ctctgctaat cctgttacca gtggctgctg ccagtggcga taagtcgtgt
     8161 cttaccgggt tggactcaag acgatagtta ccggataagg cgcagcggtc gggctgaacg
     8221 gggggttcgt gcacacagcc cagcttggag cgaacgacct acaccgaact gagataccta
     8281 cagcgtgagc tatgagaaag cgccacgctt cccgaaggga gaaaggcgga caggtatccg
     8341 gtaagcggca gggtcggaac aggagagcgc acgagggagc ttccaggggg aaacgcctgg
     8401 tatctttata gtcctgtcgg gtttcgccac ctctgacttg agcgtcgatt tttgtgatgc
     8461 tcgtcagggg ggcggagcct atggaaaaac gccagcaacg cggccttttt acggttcctg
     8521 gccttttgct ggccttttgc tcacatgttc tttcctgcgt tatcccctga ttctgtggat
     8581 aaccgtatta ccgcctttga gtgagctgat accgctcgcc gcagccgaac gaccgagcgc
     8641 agcgagtcag tgagcgagga agcggaagag cgcccaatac gcaaaccgcc tctccccgcg
     8701 cgttggccga ttcattaatg cagcaagctc atggctgact aatttttttt atttatgcag
     8761 aggccgaggc cgcctcggcc tctgagctat tccagaagta gtgaggaggc ttttttggag
     8821 gcctaggctt ttgcaaaaag ctccccgtgg cacgacaggt ttcccgactg gaaagcgggc
     8881 agtgagcgca acgcaattaa tgtgagttag ctcactcatt aggcacccca ggctttacac
     8941 tttatgcttc cggctcgtat gttgtgtgga attgtgagcg gataacaatt tcacacagga
     9001 aacagctatg acatgattac gaatttcaca aataaagcat ttttttcact gcattctagt
     9061 tgtggtttgt ccaaactcat caatgtatct tatcatgtct ggatcaactg gataactcaa
     9121 gctaaccaaa atcatcccaa acttcccacc ccatacccta ttaccactgc caattacctg
     9181 tggtttcatt tactctaaac ctgtgattcc tctgaattat tttcatttta aagaaattgt
     9241 atttgttaaa tatgtactac aaacttagta gt
//
